>Addgene plasmid #183195 | pcDNA pDEST40 Cas9-HMGB1 | addgene full sequence | sequence record 361234 | Addgene NGS Result
GACGGATCGGGAGATCTCCCGATCCCCTATGGTGCACTCTCAGTACAATCTGCTCTGATGCCGCATAGTT
AAGCCAGTATCTGCTCCCTGCTTGTGTGTTGGAGGTCGCTGAGTAGTGCGCGAGCAAAATTTAAGCTACA
ACAAGGCAAGGCTTGACCGACAATTGCATGAAGAATCTGCTTAGGGTTAGGCGTTTTGCGCTGCTTCGCG
ATGTACGGGCCAGATATACGCGTTGACATTGATTATTGACTAGTTATTAATAGTAATCAATTACGGGGTC
ATTAGTTCATAGCCCATATATGGAGTTCCGCGTTACATAACTTACGGTAAATGGCCCGCCTGGCTGACCG
CCCAACGACCCCCGCCCATTGACGTCAATAATGACGTATGTTCCCATAGTAACGCCAATAGGGACTTTCC
ATTGACGTCAATGGGTGGAGTATTTACGGTAAACTGCCCACTTGGCAGTACATCAAGTGTATCATATGCC
AAGTACGCCCCCTATTGACGTCAATGACGGTAAATGGCCCGCCTGGCATTATGCCCAGTACATGACCTTA
TGGGACTTTCCTACTTGGCAGTACATCTACGTATTAGTCATCGCTATTACCATGGTGATGCGGTTTTGGC
AGTACATCAATGGGCGTGGATAGCGGTTTGACTCACGGGGATTTCCAAGTCTCCACCCCATTGACGTCAA
TGGGAGTTTGTTTTGGCACCAAAATCAACGGGACTTTCCAAAATGTCGTAACAACTCCGCCCCATTGACG
CAAATGGGCGGTAGGCGTGTACGGTGGGAGGTCTATATAAGCAGAGCTCTCTGGCTAACTAGAGAACCCA
CTGCTTACTGGCTTATCGAAATTAATACGACTCACTATAGGGAGACCCAAGCTGGCTAGCCACCATGAAA
AGGCCGGCGGCCACGAAAAAGGCCGGCCAGGCAAAAAAGAAAAAGGACAAGAAGTACAGCATCGGCCTGG
ACATCGGCACCAACTCTGTGGGCTGGGCCGTGATCACCGACGAGTACAAGGTGCCCAGCAAGAAATTCAA
GGTGCTGGGCAACACCGACCGGCACAGCATCAAGAAGAACCTGATCGGAGCCCTGCTGTTCGACAGCGGC
GAAACAGCCGAGGCCACCCGGCTGAAGAGAACCGCCAGAAGAAGATACACCAGACGGAAGAACCGGATCT
GCTATCTGCAAGAGATCTTCAGCAACGAGATGGCCAAGGTGGACGACAGCTTCTTCCACAGACTGGAAGA
GTCCTTCCTGGTGGAAGAGGATAAGAAGCACGAGCGGCACCCCATCTTCGGCAACATCGTGGACGAGGTG
GCCTACCACGAGAAGTACCCCACCATCTACCACCTGAGAAAGAAACTGGTGGACAGCACCGACAAGGCCG
ACCTGCGGCTGATCTATCTGGCCCTGGCCCACATGATCAAGTTCCGGGGCCACTTCCTGATCGAGGGCGA
CCTGAACCCCGACAACAGCGACGTGGACAAGCTGTTCATCCAGCTGGTGCAGACCTACAACCAGCTGTTC
GAGGAAAACCCCATCAACGCCAGCGGCGTGGACGCCAAGGCCATCCTGTCTGCCAGACTGAGCAAGAGCA
GACGGCTGGAAAATCTGATCGCCCAGCTGCCCGGCGAGAAGAAGAATGGCCTGTTCGGCAACCTGATTGC
CCTGAGCCTGGGCCTGACCCCCAACTTCAAGAGCAACTTCGACCTGGCCGAGGATGCCAAACTGCAGCTG
AGCAAGGACACCTACGACGACGACCTGGACAACCTGCTGGCCCAGATCGGCGACCAGTACGCCGACCTGT
TTCTGGCCGCCAAGAACCTGTCCGACGCCATCCTGCTGAGCGACATCCTGAGAGTGAACACCGAGATCAC
CAAGGCCCCCCTGAGCGCCTCTATGATCAAGAGATACGACGAGCACCACCAGGACCTGACCCTGCTGAAA
GCTCTCGTGCGGCAGCAGCTGCCTGAGAAGTACAAAGAGATTTTCTTCGACCAGAGCAAGAACGGCTACG
CCGGCTACATTGACGGCGGAGCCAGCCAGGAAGAGTTCTACAAGTTCATCAAGCCCATCCTGGAAAAGAT
GGACGGCACCGAGGAACTGCTCGTGAAGCTGAACAGAGAGGACCTGCTGCGGAAGCAGCGGACCTTCGAC
AACGGCAGCATCCCCCACCAGATCCACCTGGGAGAGCTGCACGCCATTCTGCGGCGGCAGGAAGATTTTT
ACCCATTCCTGAAGGACAACCGGGAAAAGATCGAGAAGATCCTGACCTTCCGCATCCCCTACTACGTGGG
CCCTCTGGCCAGGGGAAACAGCAGATTCGCCTGGATGACCAGAAAGAGCGAGGAAACCATCACCCCCTGG
AACTTCGAGGAAGTGGTGGACAAGGGCGCTTCCGCCCAGAGCTTCATCGAGCGGATGACCAACTTCGATA
AGAACCTGCCCAACGAGAAGGTGCTGCCCAAGCACAGCCTGCTGTACGAGTACTTCACCGTGTATAACGA
GCTGACCAAAGTGAAATACGTGACCGAGGGAATGAGAAAGCCCGCCTTCCTGAGCGGCGAGCAGAAAAAG
GCCATCGTGGACCTGCTGTTCAAGACCAACCGGAAAGTGACCGTGAAGCAGCTGAAAGAGGACTACTTCA
AGAAAATCGAGTGCTTCGACTCCGTGGAAATCTCCGGCGTGGAAGATCGGTTCAACGCCTCCCTGGGCAC
ATACCACGATCTGCTGAAAATTATCAAGGACAAGGACTTCCTGGACAATGAGGAAAACGAGGACATTCTG
GAAGATATCGTGCTGACCCTGACACTGTTTGAGGACAGAGAGATGATCGAGGAACGGCTGAAAACCTATG
CCCACCTGTTCGACGACAAAGTGATGAAGCAGCTGAAGCGGCGGAGATACACCGGCTGGGGCAGGCTGAG
CCGGAAGCTGATCAACGGCATCCGGGACAAGCAGTCCGGCAAGACAATCCTGGATTTCCTGAAGTCCGAC
GGCTTCGCCAACAGAAACTTCATGCAGCTGATCCACGACGACAGCCTGACCTTTAAAGAGGACATCCAGA
AAGCCCAGGTGTCCGGCCAGGGCGATAGCCTGCACGAGCACATTGCCAATCTGGCCGGCAGCCCCGCCAT
TAAGAAGGGCATCCTGCAGACAGTGAAGGTGGTGGACGAGCTGGTGAAAGTGATGGGCCGGCACAAGCCC
GAGAACATCGTGATCGAAATGGCCAGAGAGAACCAGACCACCCAGAAGGGACAGAAGAACAGCCGCGAGA
GAATGAAGCGGATCGAAGAGGGCATCAAAGAGCTGGGCAGCCAGATCCTGAAAGAACACCCCGTGGAAAA
CACCCAGCTGCAGAACGAGAAGCTGTACCTGTACTACCTGCAGAATGGGCGGGATATGTACGTGGACCAG
GAACTGGACATCAACCGGCTGTCCGACTACGATGTGGACCACATCGTGCCTCAGAGCTTTCTGAAGGACG
ACTCCATCGACAACAAGGTGCTGACCAGAAGCGACAAGAACCGGGGCAAGAGCGACAACGTGCCCTCCGA
AGAGGTCGTGAAGAAGATGAAGAACTACTGGCGGCAGCTGCTGAACGCCAAGCTGATTACCCAGAGAAAG
TTCGACAATCTGACCAAGGCCGAGAGAGGCGGCCTGAGCGAACTGGATAAGGCCGGCTTCATCAAGAGAC
AGCTGGTGGAAACCCGGCAGATCACAAAGCACGTGGCACAGATCCTGGACTCCCGGATGAACACTAAGTA
CGACGAGAATGACAAGCTGATCCGGGAAGTGAAAGTGATCACCCTGAAGTCCAAGCTGGTGTCCGATTTC
CGGAAGGATTTCCAGTTTTACAAAGTGCGCGAGATCAACAACTACCACCACGCCCACGACGCCTACCTGA
ACGCCGTCGTGGGAACCGCCCTGATCAAAAAGTACCCTAAGCTGGAAAGCGAGTTCGTGTACGGCGACTA
CAAGGTGTACGACGTGCGGAAGATGATCGCCAAGAGCGAGCAGGAAATCGGCAAGGCTACCGCCAAGTAC
TTCTTCTACAGCAACATCATGAACTTTTTCAAGACCGAGATTACCCTGGCCAACGGCGAGATCCGGAAGC
GGCCTCTGATCGAGACAAACGGCGAAACCGGGGAGATCGTGTGGGATAAGGGCCGGGATTTTGCCACCGT
GCGGAAAGTGCTGAGCATGCCCCAAGTGAATATCGTGAAAAAGACCGAGGTGCAGACAGGCGGCTTCAGC
AAAGAGTCTATCCTGCCCAAGAGGAACAGCGATAAGCTGATCGCCAGAAAGAAGGACTGGGACCCTAAGA
AGTACGGCGGCTTCGACAGCCCCACCGTGGCCTATTCTGTGCTGGTGGTGGCCAAAGTGGAAAAGGGCAA
GTCCAAGAAACTGAAGAGTGTGAAAGAGCTGCTGGGGATCACCATCATGGAAAGAAGCAGCTTCGAGAAG
AATCCCATCGACTTTCTGGAAGCCAAGGGCTACAAAGAAGTGAAAAAGGACCTGATCATCAAGCTGCCTA
AGTACTCCCTGTTCGAGCTGGAAAACGGCCGGAAGAGAATGCTGGCCTCTGCCGGCGAACTGCAGAAGGG
AAACGAACTGGCCCTGCCCTCCAAATATGTGAACTTCCTGTACCTGGCCAGCCACTATGAGAAGCTGAAG
GGCTCCCCCGAGGATAATGAGCAGAAACAGCTGTTTGTGGAACAGCACAAGCACTACCTGGACGAGATCA
TCGAGCAGATCAGCGAGTTCTCCAAGAGAGTGATCCTGGCCGACGCTAATCTGGACAAAGTGCTGTCCGC
CTACAACAAGCACCGGGATAAGCCCATCAGAGAGCAGGCCGAGAATATCATCCACCTGTTTACCCTGACC
AATCTGGGAGCCCCTGCCGCCTTCAAGTACTTTGACACCACCATCGACCGGAAGAGGTACACCAGCACCA
AAGAGGTGCTGGACGCCACCCTGATCCACCAGAGCATCACCGGCCTGTACGAGACACGGATCGACCTGTC
TCAGCTGGGAGGCGACAGCGCTGGAGGAGGTGGAAGCGGAGGAGGAGGAAGCGGAGGAGGAGGTAGCGGA
CCTAAGAAAAAGAGGAAGGTGGGAATTCCAAGTTTGTACAAAACAGTTGGCATGGGCACAGGAGATCCTA
AGAAGCCGAGAGGCAAAATGTCATCATATGCATTTTTTGTGCAAACTTGTCGGGAGGAGCATAAGAAGAA
GCACCCAGATGCTTCAGTCAACTTCTCAGAGTTTTCTAAGAAGTGCTCAGAGAGGTGGAAGACCATGTCT
GCTAAAGAGAAAGGAAAATTTGAAGATATGGCAAAGGCGGACAAGGCCCGTTATGAAAGAGAAATGAAAA
CCTATATCCCTCCCAAAGGGGAGACAAAAAAGAAGTTCAAGGATCCCAATGCACCCAAGAGGCCTCCTTC
GGCCTTCTTCCTCTTCTGCTCTGAGTATCGCCCAAAAATCAAAGGAGAACATCCTGGCCTGTCCATTGGT
GATGTTGCGAAGAAACTGGGAGAGATGTGGAATAACACTGCTGCAGATGACAAGCAGCCTTATGAAAAGA
AGGCTGCGAAGCTGAAGGAAAAATACGAAAAGGATATTGCTGCATATCGAGCTAAAGGAAAGCCTGATGC
AGCAAAAAAGGGAGTTGTCAAGGCTGAAAAAAGCAAGAAAAAGAAGGAAGAGGAGGAAGATGAGGAAGAT
GAAGAGGATGAGGAGGAGGAGGAAGATGAAGAAGATGAAGATGAAGAAGAGGATGATGATGATGAATACC
CAACTTTCTTGTACAAAGTGGTTGATTAAGAGGGCCCGCGGTTCGAAGGTAAGCCTATCCCTAACCCTCT
CCTCGGTCTCGATTCTACGCGTACCGGTCATCATCACCATCACCATTGAGTTTAAACCCGCTGATCAGCC
TCGACTGTGCCTTCTAGTTGCCAGCCATCTGTTGTTTGCCCCTCCCCCGTGCCTTCCTTGACCCTGGAAG
GTGCCACTCCCACTGTCCTTTCCTAATAAAATGAGGAAATTGCATCGCATTGTCTGAGTAGGTGTCATTC
TATTCTGGGGGGTGGGGTGGGGCAGGACAGCAAGGGGGAGGATTGGGAAGACAATAGCAGGCATGCTGGG
GATGCGGTGGGCTCTATGGCTTCTGAGGCGGAAAGAACCAGCTGGGGCTCTAGGGGGTATCCCC
[124 nt withheld, positions 6225-6348]
C
[91 nt withheld, positions 6350-6440]
A
[49 nt withheld, positions 6442-6490]
CCTTTGACGTTGGAGTCCACGTTCTTT
[37 nt withheld, positions 6518-6554]
ACCCTATCTCGGTCTATTCTTTTGATTTATAAGGGATTTTGCCGATTTCGGCCTATTGGTTAAAAAATGA
GCTGATTTAACAAAAATTTAACGCGAATTAATTCTGTGGAATGTGTGTCAGTTAGGGTGTGGAAAGTCCC
CAGGCTCCCCAGCAGGCAGAAGTATGCAAAGCATGCATCTCAATTAGTCAGCAACCAGGTGTGGAAAGTC
CCCAGGCTCCCCAGCAGGCAGAAGTATGCAAAGCATGCATCTCAATTAGTCAGCAACCATAGTCCCGCCC
CTAACTCCGCCCATCCCGCCCCTAACTCCGCCCAGTTCCGCCCATTCTCCGCCCCATGGCTGACTAATTT
TTTTTATTTATGCAGAGGCCGAGGCCGCCTCTGCCTCTGAGCTATTCCAGAAGTAGTGAGGAGGCTTTTT
TGGAGGCCTAGGCTTTTGCAAAAAGCTCCCGGGAGCTTGTATATCCATTTTCGGATCTGATCAAGAGACA
GGATGAGGATCGTTTCGCATGATTGAACAAGATGGATTGCACGCAGGTTCTCCGGCCGCTTGGGTGGAGA
GGCTATTCGGCTATGACTGGGCACAACAGACAATCGGCTGCTCTGATGCCGCCGTGTTCCGGCTGTCAGC
GCAGGGGCGCCCGGTTCTTTTTGTCAAGACCGACCTGTCCGGTGCCCTGAATGAACTGCAGGACGAGGCA
GCGCGGCTATCGTGGCTGGCCACGACGGGCGTTCCTTGCGCAGCTGTGCTCGACGTTGTCACTGAAGCGG
GAAGGGACTGGCTGCTATTGGGCGAAGTGCCGGGGCAGGATCTCCTGTCATCTCACCTTGCTCCTGCCGA
GAAAGTATCCATCATGGCTGATGCAATGCGGCGGCTGCATACGCTTGATCCGGCTACCTGCCCATTCGAC
CACCAAGCGAAACATCGCATCGAGCGAGCACGTACTCGGATGGAAGCCGGTCTTGTCGATCAGGATGATC
TGGACGAAGAGCATCAGGGGCTCGCGCCAGCCGAACTGTTCGCCAGGCTCAAGGCGCGCATGCCCGACGG
CGAGGATCTCGTCGTGACCCATGGCGATGCCTGCTTGCCGAATATCATGGTGGAAAATGGCCGCTTTTCT
GGATTCATCGACTGTGGCCGGCTGGGTGTGGCGGACCGCTATCAGGACATAGCGTTGGCTACCCGTGATA
TTGCTGAAGAGCTTGGCGGCGAATGGGCTGACCGCTTCCTCGTGCTTTACGGTATCGCCGCTCCCGATTC
GCAGCGCATCGCCTTCTATCGCCTTCTTGACGAGTTCTTCTGAGCGGGACTCTGGGGTTCGCGAAATGAC
CGACCAAGCGACGCCCAACCTGCCATCACGAGATTTCGATTCCACCGCCGCCTTCTATGAAAGGTTGGGC
TTCGGAATCGTTTTCCGGGACGCCGGCTGGATGATCCTCCAGCGCGGGGATCTCATGCTGGAGTTCTTCG
CCCACCCCAACTTGTTTATTGCAGCTTATAATGGTTACAAATAAAGCAATAGCATCACAAATTTCACAAA
TAAAGCATTTTTTTCACTGCATTCTAGTTGTGGTTTGTCCAAACTCATCAATGTATCTTATCATGTCTGT
ATACCGTCGACCTCTAGCTAGAGCTTGGCGTAATCATGGTCATAGCTGTTTCCTGTGTGAAATTGTTATC
CGCTCACAATTCCACACAACATACGAGCCGGAAGCATAAAGTGTAAAGCCTGGGGTGCCTAATGAGTGAG
CTAACTCACATTAATTGCGTTGCGCTCACTGCCCGCTTTCCAGTCGGGAAACCTGTCGTGCCAGCTGCAT
TAATGAATCGGCCAACGCGCGGGGAGAGGCGGTTTGCGTATTGGGCGCTCTTCCGCTTCCTCGCTCACTG
ACTCGCTGCGCTCGGTCGTTCGGCTGCGGCGAGCGGTATCAGCTCACTCAAAGGCGGTAATACGGTTATC
CACAGAATCAGGGGATAACGCAGGAAAGAACATGTGAGCAAAAGGCCAGCAAAAGGCCAGGAACCGTAAA
AAGGCCGCGTTGCTGGCGTTTTTCCATAGGCTCCGCCCCCCTGACGAGCATCACAAAAATCGACGCTCAA
GTCAGAGGTGGCGAAACCCGACAGGACTATAAAGATACCAGGCGTTTCCCCCTGGAAGCTCCCTCGTGCG
CTCTCCTGTTCCGACCCTGCCGCTTACCGGATACCTGTCCGCCTTTCTCCCTTCGGGAAGCGTGGCGCTT
TCTCATAGCTCACGCTGTAGGTATCTCAGTTCGGTGTAGGTCGTTCGCTCCAAGCTGGGCTGTGTGCACG
AACCCCCCGTTCAGCCCGACCGCTGCGCCTTATCCGGTAACTATCGTCTTGAGTCCAACCCGGTAAGACA
CGACTTATCGCCACTGGCAGCAGCCACTGGTAACAGGATTAGCAGAGCGAGGTATGTAGGCGGTGCTACA
GAGTTCTTGAAGTGGTGGCCTAACTACGGCTACACTAGAAGAACAGTATTTGGTATCTGCGCTCTGCTGA
AGCCAGTTACCTTCGGAAAAAGAGTTGGTAGCTCTTGATCCGGCAAACAAACCACCGCTGGTAGCGGTGG
TTTTTTTGTTTGCAAGCAGCAGATTACGCGCAGAAAAAAAGGATCTCAAGAAGATCCTTTGATCTTTTCT
ACGGGGTCTGACGCTCAGTGGAACGAAAACTCACGTTAAGGGATTTTGGTCATGAGATTATCAAAAAGGA
TCTTCACCTAGATCCTTTTAAATTAAAAATGAAGTTTTAAATCAATCTAAAGTATATATGAGTAAACTTG
GTCTGACAGTTACCAATGCTTAATCAGTGAGGCACCTATCTCAGCGATCTGTCTATTTCGTTCATCCATA
GTTGCCTGACTCCCCGTCGTGTAGATAACTACGATACGGGAGGGCTTACCATCTGGCCCCAGTGCTGCAA
TGATACCGCGAGACCCACGCTCACCGGCTCCAGATTTATCAGCAATAAACCAGCCAGCCGGAAGGGCCGA
GCGCAGAAGTGGTCCTGCAACTTTATCCGCCTCCATCCAGTCTATTAATTGTTGCCGGGAAGCTAGAGTA
AGTAGTTCGCCAGTTAATAGTTTGCGCAACGTTGTTGCCATTGCTACAGGCATCGTGGTGTCACGCTCGT
CGTTTGGTATGGCTTCATTCAGCTCCGGTTCCCAACGATCAAGGCGAGTTACATGATCCCCCATGTTGTG
CAAAAAAGCGGTTAGCTCCTTCGGTCCTCCGATCGTTGTCAGAAGTAAGTTGGCCGCAGTGTTATCACTC
ATGGTTATGGCAGCACTGCATAATTCTCTTACTGTCATGCCATCCGTAAGATGCTTTTCTGTGACTGGTG
AGTACTCAACCAAGTCATTCTGAGAATAGTGTATGCGGCGACCGAGTTGCTCTTGCCCGGCGTCAATACG
GGATAATACCGCGCCACATAGCAGAACTTTAAAAGTGCTCATCATTGGAAAACGTTCTTCGGGGCGAAAA
CTCTCAAGGATCTTACCGCTGTTGAGATCCAGTTCGATGTAACCCACTCGTGCACCCAACTGATCTTCAG
CATCTTTTACTTTCACCAGCGTTTCTGGGTGAGCAAAAACAGGAAGGCAAAATGCCGCAAAAAAGGGAAT
AAGGGCGACACGGAAATGTTGAATACTCATACTCTTCCTTTTTCAATATTATTGAAGCATTTATCAGGGT
TATTGTCTCATGAGCGGATACATATTTGAATGTATTTAGAAAAATAAACAAATAGGGGTTCCGCGCACAT
TTCCCCGAAAAGTGCCACCTGACGTC
Features (pLannotate 1.2.2; 24 found; start..end, strand, type, name):
     28..80      -  misc_feature   bom (fragment): basis of mobility region from pBR322
    235..614     +  enhancer       CMV enhancer: human cytomegalovirus immediate early enhancer
    615..818     +  promoter       CMV promoter: human cytomegalovirus (CMV) immediate early promoter
    814..847     +  LTR            5' LTR (truncated) (fragment): truncated 5' long terminal repeat (LTR) from HIV-1
    863..881     +  promoter       T7 promoter: promoter for bacteriophage T7 RNA polymerase
    908..955     +  CDS            nucleoplasmin NLS: bipartite nuclear localization signal from nucleoplasmin
    955..5056    +  CDS            Cas9 (fragment): Cas9 (Csn1) endonuclease from the Streptococcus pyogenes Type II CRISPR/Cas system generates RNA-guided double strand breaks in DNA
   5162..5707    +  CDS            HMGB1 (fragment): HMGB1_HORSE - Also known as HMG1. Experimental evidence at protein level: Swiss-Prot protein existence level 1. In the extracellular compartment (following either active secretion or passive release) involved in regulation of the inflammatory response. Fully reduced HGMB1 (which subsequently gets oxidized after release) in association with CXCL12 mediates the recruitment of inflammatory cells during the initial phase of tissue injury; the CXCL12:HMGB1 complex triggers CXCR4 homodimerization. Induces the migration of monocyte-derived immature dendritic cells and seems to regulate adhesive and m
   5808..5832    -  protein_bind   attB2: mutant version of attB; recombination site for the Gateway® BP reaction BP Clonase™
   5858..5899    +  CDS            V5 tag: epitope tag from simian virus 5
   5955..6179    +  polyA_signal   bGH poly(A) signal: bovine growth hormone polyadenylation signal
   6183..6204    +  promoter       SV40 promoter (fragment): SV40 enhancer and early promoter
   6225..6653    +  rep_origin     f1 ori (sequence partly withheld): f1 bacteriophage origin of replication; arrow indicates direction of (+) strand synthesis
   6667..6996    +  promoter       SV40 promoter: SV40 enhancer and early promoter
   7063..7854    +  CDS            neo: KKA2_KLEPN - Also known as kan, nptII. Experimental evidence at protein level: Swiss-Prot protein existence level 1. Resistance to kanamycin, neomycin, paromomycin, ribostamycin, butirosin and gentamicin B. From Klebsiella pneumoniae.
   7880..8038    +  CDS            ble (fragment): BLE_KLEPN - Experimental evidence at protein level: Swiss-Prot protein existence level 1. Binding protein with a strong affinity to the bleomycin family of antibiotics. Binds to CL990; an antimitotic-antibiotic compound. From Klebsiella pneumoniae.
   8033..8154    +  polyA_signal   SV40 poly(A) signal: SV40 polyadenylation signal
   8227..8243    -  protein_bind   lac operator: The lac repressor binds to the lac operator to inhibit transcription in E. coli. This inhibition can be relieved by adding lactose or isopropyl-β-D-thiogalactopyranoside (IPTG). lac repressor encoded by lacI
   8251..8281    -  promoter       lac promoter: promoter for the E. coli lac operon
   8296..8317    -  protein_bind   CAP binding site: CAP binding activates transcription in the presence of cAMP. E. coli catabolite activator protein
   8330..8422    -  CDS            lacI (fragment): lac repressor; lacI; The lac repressor binds to the lac operator to inhibit transcription in E. coli. This inhibition can be relieved by adding lactose or isopropyl-β-D-thiogalactopyranoside (IPTG).
   8605..9193    -  rep_origin     ori: high-copy-number ColE1/pMB1/pBR322/pUC origin of replication
   9364..10224   -  CDS            AmpR: β-lactamase; bla; confers resistance to ampicillin, carbenicillin, and related antibiotics
  10225..10329   -  promoter       AmpR promoter: bla
