[The description below was written by a language model from this plasmid's Addgene catalogue record and pLannotate feature annotations shown in this document.]
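Description:
pcDNA pDEST40 Cas9-HMGB1 is a mammalian expression plasmid for CRISPR genome editing. It was built by Gateway recombination into a custom pcDNA-DEST40-derived destination vector that already carries Cas9 (backbone "pcDNA pDEST40 Cas9 GW STOP"). It is about 10.4 kb and is maintained in E. coli at high copy through a ColE1/pUC-type origin with ampicillin selection (AmpR under its own bla promoter). An f1 origin is also present. For selection in mammalian cells, the backbone provides a neomycin/kanamycin phosphotransferase gene driven by the SV40 enhancer/early promoter and terminated by an SV40 poly(A) signal.

The payload is a single fusion open reading frame expressed from the CMV immediate-early enhancer and promoter. A T7 promoter lies just upstream of the coding region. The frame begins with a bipartite nucleoplasmin nuclear localization signal, followed by wild-type Streptococcus pyogenes Cas9 and then HMGB1, a chromatin-associated high-mobility-group protein, so that Cas9 sits at the N terminus of the insert. The insert's species is recorded as synthetic. An attB2 site left by the Gateway reaction follows the insert, and then come a V5 epitope tag and the bGH polyadenylation signal. The backbone name implies a stop codon ahead of the V5 tag, but the record does not state explicitly whether the tag is translated.

No guide RNA cassette is annotated, so a guide would have to be supplied separately. The stated purpose is simply "expression clone". The associated publication concerns Cas9 fusion proteins for genome editing, so this plasmid likely tests how fusing HMGB1 to Cas9 affects editing.
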