Addgene plasmid #183195: pcDNA pDEST40 Cas9-HMGB1
Purpose: Expression clone
Depositing lab: Emma Haapaniemi. Publication: Rapid genome editing by CRISPR-Cas9-POLD3 fusion. Reint G, Li Z, Labun K, Keskitalo S, Soppa I, Mamia K, Tolo E, Szymanska M, Meza-Zepeda LA, Lorenz S, Cieslar-Pobuda A, Hu X, Bordin DL, Staerk J, Valen E, Schmierer B, Varjosalo M, Taipale J, Haapaniemi E. Elife. 2021 Dec 13;10. pii: 75415. doi: 10.7554/eLife.75415. PubMed 34898428.
Backbone
  Vector backbone: pcDNA pDEST40 Cas9 GW STOP
  Backbone manufacturer: Custom
  Vector type: Mammalian Expression, CRISPR
Growth in bacteria
  Bacterial resistance: Ampicillin, 100 μg/mL
  Growth temperature: 37°C
  Growth strain: DH5alpha
  Copy number: High Copy
Gene/Insert
  Gene/Insert name: HMGB1
  Species: Synthetic
  Mutation: n/a
  Tag / fusion protein: Cas9WT (N terminal on insert)
  Cloning method: Gateway Cloning
  Sequencing primers: 5′ Unknown
Terms and licenses: Academic/Nonprofit Terms; Industry Terms: Not Available to Industry
How to cite: pcDNA pDEST40 Cas9-HMGB1 was a gift from Emma Haapaniemi (Addgene plasmid # 183195 ; http://n2t.net/addgene:183195 ; RRID:Addgene_183195)
