>Addgene plasmid #183195 | pcDNA pDEST40 Cas9-HMGB1 | depositor partial sequence | sequence record 355124 | Insert sequence
ATGGGCACAGGAGATCCTAAGAAGCCGAGAGGCAAAATGTCATCATATGCATTTTTTGTGCAAACTTGTC
GGGAGGAGCATAAGAAGAAGCACCCAGATGCTTCAGTCAACTTCTCAGAGTTTTCTAAGAAGTGCTCAGA
GAGGTGGAAGACCATGTCTGCTAAAGAGAAAGGAAAATTTGAAGATATGGCAAAGGCGGACAAGGCCCGT
TATGAAAGAGAAATGAAAACCTATATCCCTCCCAAAGGGGAGACAAAAAAGAAGTTCAAGGATCCCAATG
CACCCAAGAGGCCTCCTTCGGCCTTCTTCCTCTTCTGCTCTGAGTATCGCCCAAAAATCAAAGGAGAACA
TCCTGGCCTGTCCATTGGTGATGTTGCGAAGAAACTGGGAGAGATGTGGAATAACACTGCTGCAGATGAC
AAGCAGCCTTATGAAAAGAAGGCTGCGAAGCTGAAGGAAAAATACGAAAAGGATATTGCTGCATATCGAG
CTAAAGGAAAGCCTGATGCAGCAAAAAAGGGAGTTGTCAAGGCTGAAAAAAGCAAGAAAAAGAAGGAAGA
GGAGGAAGATGAGGAAGATGAAGAGGATGAGGAGGAGGAGGAAGATGAAGAAGATGAAGATGAAGAAGAA
GATGATGATGATGAA
